Addgene plasmid #156886: pD649-HAsp-PDGFRB-Fc(DAPA)-AviTag-6xHis
Purpose: Mammalian expression of cell-surface protein extracellular domain fused to Fc(DAPA)-Avi-6xHis. Protein is secreted from cells.
Depositing lab: Chris Garcia. Depositing organization: Stanford University. Publication: A Human IgSF Cell-Surface Interactome Reveals a Complex Network of Protein-Protein Interactions. Wojtowicz WM, Vielmetter J, Fernandes RA, Siepe DH, Eastman CL, Chisholm GB, Cox S, Klock H, Anderson PW, Rue SM, Miller JJ, Glaser SM, Bragstad ML, Vance J, Lam AW, Lesley SA, Zinn K, Garcia KC. Cell. 2020 Aug 20;182(4):1027-1043.e17. doi: 10.1016/j.cell.2020.07.025. PubMed 32822567.
Backbone
  Vector backbone: pD649
  Backbone size w/o insert (bp): 6106
  Vector type: Mammalian Expression
Growth in bacteria
  Bacterial resistance: Ampicillin, 100 μg/mL
  Growth temperature: 37°C
  Growth strain: DH5alpha
  Copy number: High Copy
Gene/Insert
  Gene/Insert name: PDGFRB (alt name: PGFRB)
  Species: H. sapiens (human)
  Insert size (bp): 1500
  Mutation: Fc region of human IgG contains D265A and P329A mutations (DAPA)
  Entrez Gene: PDGFRB (a.k.a. CD140B, IBGC4, IMF1, JTK12, KOGS, PDGFR, PDGFR-1, PDGFR1, PENTT)
  Promoter: CMV/SP6
  Tag / fusion protein: Fc(DAPA)-AviTag-6xHis (C terminal on backbone)
  Cloning method: Restriction Enzyme; 5′ cloning site GCGGCCGC (not destroyed); 3′ cloning site GGCGCGCC (not destroyed)
  Sequencing primers: 5′ ATTTAGGTGACACTATAG; 3′ CACGTACCAGTTGAACTTCACC
Resource information
  A portion of this plasmid was derived from a plasmid made by: synthesis by ThermoFisher
Terms and licenses: Academic/Nonprofit Terms; Industry Terms: Not Available to Industry
Depositor comments: Some plasmids in this collection may have an IS4-like element ISVsa5 family transposase upstream of the CMV promoter.
How to cite: pD649-HAsp-PDGFRB-Fc(DAPA)-AviTag-6xHis was a gift from Chris Garcia (Addgene plasmid # 156886 ; http://n2t.net/addgene:156886 ; RRID:Addgene_156886)
