[The description below was written by a language model from this plasmid's Addgene catalogue record and pLannotate feature annotations shown in this document.]
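Description:
pD649-HAsp-PDGFRB-Fc(DAPA)-AviTag-6xHis is a mammalian expression plasmid built on the pD649 backbone for producing the extracellular domain of human PDGFRB, the platelet-derived growth factor receptor beta, as a secreted fusion protein. It is maintained in E. coli at high copy through a ColE1/pUC-type origin and selected with ampicillin via the bla gene. The sequenced record is 7,606 nt, consistent with the stated backbone plus an insert of about 1.5 kb.

Expression is driven by the CMV immediate-early enhancer and promoter, followed by a fragment of CMV intron A. An SP6 promoter lies just upstream of the coding region and also serves as a sequencing primer site. The open reading frame begins with a secretion signal peptide: the name indicates "HAsp", while the automated annotation matched a fragment of a mouse immunoglobulin heavy chain signal sequence. The PDGFRB ectodomain follows, cloned between retained NotI and AscI sites, and is fused to a human IgG1 Fc carrying the D265A and P329A (DAPA) substitutions, which are generally used to reduce Fc effector interactions. The backbone also supplies a C-terminal AviTag for site-specific biotinylation and a 6xHis tag for metal-affinity purification, though neither tag was picked up in the feature table. A bGH polyadenylation signal terminates the transcript.

A separate SV40/EM7-promoted cassette contains a puromycin N-acetyltransferase sequence with an SV40 poly(A) signal, which should allow selection of stable mammalian cells. Small KanR, lacZα, ble and f1 ori fragments appear to be backbone remnants. The depositor notes that some plasmids in this collection may carry an IS4-like transposase insertion upstream of the CMV promoter, though none is annotated here. The construct belongs to a set made for mapping interactions among human immunoglobulin-superfamily cell-surface proteins.
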