Features (pLannotate 1.2.2; 21 found; start..end, strand, type, name):
    119..143     -  CDS            KanR (fragment): aminoglycoside phosphotransferase; aph(3')-Ia; confers resistance to kanamycin
    254..842     +  rep_origin     ori: high-copy-number ColE1/pMB1/pBR322/pUC origin of replication
   1067..1084    +  terminator     rrnB T2 terminator (fragment): transcription terminator T2 from the E. coli rrnB gene
   1109..1128    -  CDS            lacZα (fragment): LacZα fragment of β-galactosidase; lacZ fragment
   1584..1600    +  protein_bind   lac operator: The lac repressor binds to the lac operator to inhibit transcription in E. coli. This inhibition can be relieved by adding lactose or isopropyl-β-D-thiogalactopyranoside (IPTG). lac repressor encoded by lacI
   1843..2146    +  enhancer       CMV enhancer: human cytomegalovirus immediate early enhancer
   2147..2350    +  promoter       CMV promoter: human cytomegalovirus (CMV) immediate early promoter
   2486..2529    +  intron         CMV intron (fragment): modified intron A from human cytomegalovirus
   2581..2599    +  promoter       SP6 promoter: promoter for bacteriophage SP6 RNA polymerase
   2603..2640    +  CDS            IgH signal sequence (fragment): signal sequence from the mouse immunoglobulin heavy chain variable region
   2677..4248    +  CDS            PDGFRB (fragment): PGFRB_HUMAN - Also known as PDGFR, PDGFR1. Experimental evidence at protein level: Swiss-Prot protein existence level 1. Tyrosine-protein kinase that acts as cell-surface receptor for homodimeric PDGFB and PDGFD and for heterodimers formed by PDGFA and PDGFB, and plays an essential role in the regulation of embryonic development, cell proliferation, survival, differentiation, chemotaxis and migration. Plays an essential role in blood vessel development by promoting proliferation, migration and recruitment of pericytes and smooth muscle cells to endothelial cells. Plays a role in the migration
   4264..4941    +  CDS            IGHG1 (fragment): IGHG1_HUMAN - Experimental evidence at protein level: Swiss-Prot protein existence level 1. Constant region of immunoglobulin heavy chains. Immunoglobulins, also known as antibodies, are membrane-bound or secreted glycoproteins produced by B lymphocytes. In the recognition phase of humoral immunity, the membrane-bound immunoglobulins serve as receptors which, upon binding of a specific antigen, trigger the clonal expansion and differentiation of B lymphocytes into immunoglobulins- secreting plasma cells. Secreted immunoglobulins mediate the effector phase of humoral immunity, which results in
   5156..5267    +  polyA_signal   bGH poly(A) signal: bovine growth hormone polyadenylation signal
   5268..5376    +  rep_origin     f1 ori (fragment): f1 bacteriophage origin of replication; arrow indicates direction of (+) strand synthesis
   5390..5719    +  promoter       SV40 promoter: SV40 enhancer and early promoter
   5767..5814    +  promoter       EM7 promoter: synthetic bacterial promoter&nbsp
   5833..6432    +  CDS            PuroR (fragment): puromycin N-acetyltransferase; pac from Streptomyces; confers resistance to puromycin
   6442..6567    +  CDS            ble (fragment): BLE_KLEPN - Experimental evidence at protein level: Swiss-Prot protein existence level 1. Binding protein with a strong affinity to the bleomycin family of antibiotics. Binds to CL990; an antimitotic-antibiotic compound. From Klebsiella pneumoniae.
   6562..6683    +  polyA_signal   SV40 poly(A) signal: SV40 polyadenylation signal
   6736..7596    -  CDS            AmpR: β-lactamase; bla; confers resistance to ampicillin, carbenicillin, and related antibiotics
   7599..89      -  promoter       AmpR promoter (fragment) (across the origin): bla
>Addgene plasmid #156886 | pD649-HAsp-PDGFRB-Fc(DAPA)-AviTag-6xHis | addgene full sequence | sequence record 426809 | Addgene NGS Result
TTTCAATATTATTGAAGCATTTATCAGGGTTATTGTCTCATGAGCGGATACATATTTGAATGTATTTAGA
AAAATAAACAAATAGGGGTCAGTGTTACAACCAATTAACCAATTCTGAACATTATCGCGAGCCCATTTAT
ACCTGAATATGGCTCATAACACCCCTTGCTCATGACCAAAATCCCTTAACGTGAGTTACGCGCGCGTCGT
TCCACTGAGCGTCAGACCCCGTAGAAAAGATCAAAGGATCTTCTTGAGATCCTTTTTTTCTGCGCGTAAT
CTGCTGCTTGCAAACAAAAAAACCACCGCTACCAGCGGTGGTTTGTTTGCCGGATCAAGAGCTACCAACT
CTTTTTCCGAAGGTAACTGGCTTCAGCAGAGCGCAGATACCAAATACTGTTCTTCTAGTGTAGCCGTAGT
TAGCCCACCACTTCAAGAACTCTGTAGCACCGCCTACATACCTCGCTCTGCTAATCCTGTTACCAGTGGC
TGCTGCCAGTGGCGATAAGTCGTGTCTTACCGGGTTGGACTCAAGACGATAGTTACCGGATAAGGCGCAG
CGGTCGGGCTGAACGGGGGGTTCGTGCACACAGCCCAGCTTGGAGCGAACGACCTACACCGAACTGAGAT
ACCTACAGCGTGAGCTATGAGAAAGCGCCACGCTTCCCGAAGGGAGAAAGGCGGACAGGTATCCGGTAAG
CGGCAGGGTCGGAACAGGAGAGCGCACGAGGGAGCTTCCAGGGGGAAACGCCTGGTATCTTTATAGTCCT
GTCGGGTTTCGCCACCTCTGACTTGAGCGTCGATTTTTGTGATGCTCGTCAGGGGGGCGGAGCCTATGGA
AAAACGCCAGCAACGCGGCCTTTTTACGGTTCCTGGCCTTTTGCTGGCCTTTTGCTCACATGTTCTTTCC
TGCGTTATCCCCTGATTCTGTGGATAACCGTATTACCGCCTTTGAGTGAGCTGATACCGCTCGCCGCAGC
CGAACGACCGAGCGCAGCGAGTCAGTGAGCGAGGAAGCGGAAGGCGAGAGTAGGGAACTGCCAGGCATCA
AACTAAGCAGAAGGCCCCTGACGGATGGCCTTTTTGCGTTTCTACAAACTCTTTCTGTGTTGTAAAACGA
CGGCCAGTCTTAAGCTCGGGCCCCCTGGGCGGTTCTGATAACGAGTAATCGTTAATCCGCAAATAACGTA
AAAACCCGCTTCGGCGGGTTTTTTTATGGGGGGAGTTTAGGGAAAGAGCATTTGTCAGAATATTTAAGGG
CGCCTGTCACTTTGCTTGATATATGAGAATTATTTAACCTTATAAATGAGAAAAAAGCAACGCACTTTAA
ATAAGATACGTTGCTTTTTCGATTGATGAACACCTATAATTAAACTATTCATCTATTATTTATGATTTTT
TGTATATACAATATTTCTAGTTTGTTAAAGAGAATTAAGAAAATAAATCTCGAAAATAATAAAGGGAAAA
TCAGTTTTTGATATCAAAATTATACATGTCAACGATAATACAAAATATAATACAAACTATAAGATGTTAT
CAGTATTTATTATCATTTAGAATAAATTTTGTGTCGCCCTTAATTGTGAGCGGATAACAATTACGAGCTT
CATGCACAGTGGCGTTGACTCAATATTGGCCATTAGCCATATTATTCATTGGTTATATAGCATAAATCAA
TATTGGCTATTGGCCATTGCATACGTTGTATCTATATCATAATATGTACATTTATATTGGCTCATGTCCA
ATATGACCGCCATGTTGGCATTGATTATTGACTAGTTATTAATAGTAATCAATTACGGGGTCATTAGTTC
ATAGCCCATATATGGAGTTCCGCGTTACATAACTTACGGTAAATGGCCCGCCTGGCTGACCGCCCAACGA
CCCCCGCCCATTGACGTCAATAATGACGTATGTTCCCATAGTAACGCCAATAGGGACTTTCCATTGACGT
CAATGGGTGGAGTATTTACGGTAAACTGCCCACTTGGCAGTACATCAAGTGTATCATATGCCAAGTACGC
CCCCTATTGACGTCAATGACGGTAAATGGCCCGCCTGGCATTATGCCCAGTACATGACCTTATGGGACTT
TCCTACTTGGCAGTACATCTACGTATTAGTCATCGCTATTACCATGGTGATGCGGTTTTGGCAGTACATC
AATGGGCGTGGATAGCGGTTTGACTCACGGGGATTTCCAAGTCTCCACCCCATTGACGTCAATGGGAGTT
TGTTTTGGCACCAAAATCAACGGGACTTTCCAAAATGTCGTAACAACTCCGCCCCATTGACGCAAATGGG
CGGTAGGCGTGTACGGTGGGAGGTCTATATAAGCAGAGCTCGTTTAGTGAACCGTCAGATCGCCTGGAGA
CGCCATCCACGCTGTTTTGACCTCCATAGAAGACACCGGGACCGATCCAGCCTCCGCGGCCGGGAACGGT
GCATTGGAACGCGGATTCCCCGTGCCAAGAGTGACGTAAGTACCGCCTATAGAGTCTATAGGCCCACCCC
CTTGGCTTCGTTAGAACGCGGCTACAATTAATACATAACCTTATGTATCATACACATACGATTTAGGTGA
CACTATAGAATAACATCCACTTTGCCTTTCTCTCCACAGGTGTCCACTCCCAGGTCCAACTGCACCTCGG
TTCTATCGAAAACGCGCCTGCTAGCGCCACCATGAAGACCATCATTGCCCTGAGCTACATCTTCTGCCTG
GTGTTCGCTGCGGCCGCCTTGGTTGTTACACCTCCTGGACCTGAGCTGGTGCTGAACGTGTCCAGCACCT
TCGTGCTGACCTGTTCTGGCTCTGCCCCTGTCGTGTGGGAGAGAATGTCTCAAGAGCCTCCTCAAGAGAT
GGCCAAGGCTCAGGATGGCACCTTCAGCAGCGTGCTGACACTGACCAATCTGACCGGCCTGGATACCGGC
GAGTACTTCTGCACCCACAACGACAGCAGAGGCCTGGAAACCGATGAGCGGAAGCGGCTGTACATCTTCG
TGCCCGATCCTACCGTGGGCTTCCTGCCTAATGATGCCGAGGAACTGTTCATCTTCCTGACCGAGATTAC
CGAGATCACAATCCCCTGCAGAGTGACCGATCCTCAGCTGGTGGTTACCCTGCACGAGAAGAAAGGCGAC
GTGGCACTGCCCGTGCCTTACGATCATCAGAGAGGCTTCAGCGGCATCTTCGAGGACAGAAGCTACATCT
GCAAGACCACCATCGGCGACAGAGAGGTGGACAGCGACGCCTACTACGTGTACAGACTCCAGGTGTCCTC
CATCAACGTGTCCGTGAATGCCGTGCAGACAGTTGTGCGGCAGGGCGAGAATATCACCCTGATGTGCATC
GTGATCGGCAACGAGGTGGTCAACTTCGAGTGGACATACCCTCGGAAAGAAAGCGGCAGACTGGTGGAAC
CCGTGACCGACTTCCTGCTGGACATGCCCTACCACATCCGGTCCATCCTGCACATTCCTAGCGCCGAGCT
GGAAGATAGCGGCACCTACACCTGTAACGTGACCGAGAGCGTGAACGACCACCAGGACGAGAAGGCCATC
AACATCACCGTGGTGGAAAGCGGCTATGTGCGGCTGCTGGGAGAAGTGGGCACACTGCAGTTTGCTGAGC
TGCACAGATCTCGGACCCTGCAGGTCGTGTTCGAGGCCTATCCTCCACCTACCGTGCTGTGGTTCAAGGA
CAACAGAACCCTGGGCGATAGCTCTGCCGGCGAGATTGCCCTGAGCACCCGGAATGTGTCCGAGACAAGA
TACGTGTCCGAGCTGACCCTCGTCAGAGTGAAAGTGGCCGAGGCCGGACACTACACCATGAGAGCCTTTC
ACGAGGACGCCGAGGTGCAGCTGAGTTTCCAGCTGCAGATCAATGTGCCCGTGCGCGTGCTGGAACTGAG
CGAGTCTCATCCTGATAGCGGCGAGCAGACCGTGCGGTGTAGAGGTAGAGGAATGCCCCAGCCTAACATC
ATTTGGAGCGCCTGCCGGGACCTGAAGAGATGCCCTAGAGAACTGCCTCCTACACTGCTGGGCAACAGCA
GCGAGGAAGAGAGCCAGCTCGAGACAAACGTGACCTACTGGGAAGAAGAACAAGAGTTCGAGGTGGTGTC
TACCCTGCGGCTGCAGCATGTGGATAGACCTCTGTCTGTGCGGTGCACCCTGAGAAATGCCGTCGGCCAG
GATACCCAAGAAGTGATCGTCGTCCCTCACAGCCTGCCTTTCAAAGTTGGCGCGCCGGGCGGCGACAAGA
CCCACACCTGCCCCCCCTGCCCAGCTCCAGAACTGCTGGGAGGGCCTTCCGTGTTCCTGTTCCCCCCCAA
GCCCAAGGACACCCTGATGATCAGCAGGACCCCCGAGGTGACCTGCGTGGTGGTGGCCGTGTCCCACGAG
GACCCAGAGGTGAAGTTCAACTGGTACGTGGACGGCGTGGAGGTGCACAACGCCAAGACCAAGCCCAGAG
AGGAGCAGTACAACAGCACCTACAGGGTGGTGTCCGTGCTGACCGTGCTGCACCAGGACTGGCTGAACGG
CAAAGAATACAAGTGCAAAGTCTCCAACAAGGCCCTGGCTGCCCCAATCGAAAAGACAATCAGCAAGGCC
AAGGGCCAGCCACGGGAGCCCCAGGTGTACACCCTGCCCCCCAGCCGGGAGGAGATGACCAAGAACCAGG
TGTCCCTGACCTGTCTGGTGAAGGGCTTCTACCCCAGCGATATCGCCGTGGAGTGGGAGAGCAACGGCCA
GCCCGAGAACAACTACAAGACCACCCCCCCAGTGCTGGACAGCGACGGCAGCTTCTTCCTGTACAGCAAG
CTGACCGTGGACAAGTCCAGGTGGCAGCAGGGCAACGTGTTCAGCTGCAGCGTGATGCACGAGGCCCTGC
ACAACCACTACACCCAGAAGTCCCTGAGCCTGAGCCCCGGCGGCAGCGGTCTTAATGATATTTTCGAGGC
TCAGAAGATTGAGTGGCATGAACACCACCACCATCACCACTAAGGCCGGCCTGTAGTCACTGGCACAACG
CGTTACCCGGTAAGCCAATCGGGTATACACGGTCGTCATACTGCAGACAGGGTTCTTCTACTTTGCAAGA
TAGTCTTGAGTAGTAAAATAAATAGATAGAGAAAATCAGCCTCGACTGTGCCTTCTAGTTGCCAGCCATC
TGTTGTTTGCCCCTCCCCCGTGCCTTCCTTGACCCTGGAAGGTGCCACTCCCACTGTCCTTTCCTAATAA
AATGAGGAAATTGCATCACAACACTCAACCCTATCTCGGTCTATTCTTTTGATTTATAAGGGATTTTGCC
GATTTCGGCCTATTGGTTAAAAAATGAGCTGATTTAACAAAAATTTAACGCGAATTAATTCTGTGGAATG
TGTGTCAGTTAGGGTGTGGAAAGTCCCCAGGCTCCCCAGCAGGCAGAAGTATGCAAAGCATGCATCTCAA
TTAGTCAGCAACCAGGTGTGGAAAGTCCCCAGGCTCCCCAGCAGGCAGAAGTATGCAAAGCATGCATCTC
AATTAGTCAGCAACCATAGTCCCGCCCCTAACTCCGCCCATCCCGCCCCTAACTCCGCCCAGTTCCGCCC
ATTCTCCGCCCCATGGCTGACTAATTTTTTTTATTTATGCAGAGGCCGAGGCCGCCTCTGCCTCTGAGCT
ATTCCAGAAGTAGTGAGGAGGCTTTTTTGGAGGCCTAGGCTTTTGCAAAAAGCTCCCGGGAGCTTGTATA
TCCATTTTCGGATCTGATCAGCACGTGTTGACAATTAATCATCGGCATAGTATATCGGCATAGTATAATA
CGACAAGGTGAGGAACTAAACCATGACCGAGTACAAGCCCACGGTGCGCCTCGCCACCCGCGACGACGTC
CCCAGGGCCGTACGCACCCTCGCCGCCGCGTTCGCCGACTACCCCGCCACGCGCCACACCGTCGATCCGG
ACCGCCACATCGAGCGGGTCACCGAGCTGCAAGAACTCTTCCTCACGCGCGTCGGGCTCGACATCGGCAA
GGTGTGGGTCGCGGACGACGGCGCCGCGGTGGCGGTCTGGACCACGCCGGAGAGCGTCGAAGCGGGGGCG
GTGTTCGCCGAGATCGGCCCGCGCATGGCCGAGTTGAGCGGTTCCCGGCTGGCCGCGCAGCAACAGATGG
AAGGCCTCCTGGCGCCGCACCGGCCCAAGGAGCCCGCGTGGTTCCTGGCCACCGTCGGCGTCTCGCCCGA
CCACCAGGGCAAGGGTCTGGGCAGCGCCGTCGTGCTCCCCGGAGTGGAGGCGGCCGAGCGCGCCGGGGTG
CCCGCCTTCCTGGAGACATCCGCGCCCCGCAACCTCCCCTTCTACGAGCGGCTCGGCTTCACCGTCACCG
CCGACGTCGAGGTGCCCGAAGGACCGCGCACCTGGTGCATGACCCGCAAGCCCGGTGCCTGACACGTGCT
ACGAGATTTCGATTCCACCGCCGCCTTCTATGAAAGGTTGGGCTTCGGAATCGTTTTCCGGGACGCCGGC
TGGATGATCCTCCAGCGCGGGGATCTCATGCTGGAGTTCTTCGCCCACCCCAACTTGTTTATTGCAGCTT
ATAATGGTTACAAATAAAGCAATAGCATCACAAATTTCACAAATAAAGCATTTTTTTCACTGCATTCTAG
TTGTGGTTTGTCCAAACTCATCAATGTATCTTATCATGTCTGTATACCGTCGACCTCTAGCTAGAGCTTG
GCGTAATCATGGTCATTACCAATGCTTAATCAGTGAGGCACCTATCTCAGCGATCTGTCTATTTCGTTCA
TCCATAGTTGCCTGACTCCCCGTCGTGTAGATAACTACGATACGGGAGGGCTTACCATCTGGCCCCAGCG
CTGCGATGATACCGCGAGAACCACGCTCACCGGCTCCGGATTTATCAGCAATAAACCAGCCAGCCGGAAG
GGCCGAGCGCAGAAGTGGTCCTGCAACTTTATCCGCCTCCATCCAGTCTATTAATTGTTGCCGGGAAGCT
AGAGTAAGTAGTTCGCCAGTTAATAGTTTGCGCAACGTTGTTGCCATCGCTACAGGCATCGTGGTGTCAC
GCTCGTCGTTTGGTATGGCTTCATTCAGCTCCGGTTCCCAACGATCAAGGCGAGTTACATGATCCCCCAT
GTTGTGCAAAAAAGCGGTTAGCTCCTTCGGTCCTCCGATCGTTGTCAGAAGTAAGTTGGCCGCAGTGTTA
TCACTCATGGTTATGGCAGCACTGCATAATTCTCTTACTGTCATGCCATCCGTAAGATGCTTTTCTGTGA
CTGGTGAGTACTCAACCAAGTCATTCTGAGAATAGTGTATGCGGCGACCGAGTTGCTCTTGCCCGGCGTC
AATACGGGATAATACCGCGCCACATAGCAGAACTTTAAAAGTGCTCATCATTGGAAAACGTTCTTCGGGG
CGAAAACTCTCAAGGATCTTACCGCTGTTGAGATCCAGTTCGATGTAACCCACTCGTGCACCCAACTGAT
CTTCAGCATCTTTTACTTTCACCAGCGTTTCTGGGTGAGCAAAAACAGGAAGGCAAAATGCCGCAAAAAA
GGGAATAAGGGCGACACGGAAATGTTGAATACTCATATTCTTCCTT
