>Addgene plasmid #156886 | pD649-HAsp-PDGFRB-Fc(DAPA)-AviTag-6xHis | depositor partial sequence | sequence record 302882 | insert (extracellular domain)
TTGGTTGTTACACCTCCTGGACCTGAGCTGGTGCTGAACGTGTCCAGCACCTTCGTGCTGACCTGTTCTG
GCTCTGCCCCTGTCGTGTGGGAGAGAATGTCTCAAGAGCCTCCTCAAGAGATGGCCAAGGCTCAGGATGG
CACCTTCAGCAGCGTGCTGACACTGACCAATCTGACCGGCCTGGATACCGGCGAGTACTTCTGCACCCAC
AACGACAGCAGAGGCCTGGAAACCGATGAGCGGAAGCGGCTGTACATCTTCGTGCCCGATCCTACCGTGG
GCTTCCTGCCTAATGATGCCGAGGAACTGTTCATCTTCCTGACCGAGATTACCGAGATCACAATCCCCTG
CAGAGTGACCGATCCTCAGCTGGTGGTTACCCTGCACGAGAAGAAAGGCGACGTGGCACTGCCCGTGCCT
TACGATCATCAGAGAGGCTTCAGCGGCATCTTCGAGGACAGAAGCTACATCTGCAAGACCACCATCGGCG
ACAGAGAGGTGGACAGCGACGCCTACTACGTGTACAGACTCCAGGTGTCCTCCATCAACGTGTCCGTGAA
TGCCGTGCAGACAGTTGTGCGGCAGGGCGAGAATATCACCCTGATGTGCATCGTGATCGGCAACGAGGTG
GTCAACTTCGAGTGGACATACCCTCGGAAAGAAAGCGGCAGACTGGTGGAACCCGTGACCGACTTCCTGC
TGGACATGCCCTACCACATCCGGTCCATCCTGCACATTCCTAGCGCCGAGCTGGAAGATAGCGGCACCTA
CACCTGTAACGTGACCGAGAGCGTGAACGACCACCAGGACGAGAAGGCCATCAACATCACCGTGGTGGAA
AGCGGCTATGTGCGGCTGCTGGGAGAAGTGGGCACACTGCAGTTTGCTGAGCTGCACAGATCTCGGACCC
TGCAGGTCGTGTTCGAGGCCTATCCTCCACCTACCGTGCTGTGGTTCAAGGACAACAGAACCCTGGGCGA
TAGCTCTGCCGGCGAGATTGCCCTGAGCACCCGGAATGTGTCCGAGACAAGATACGTGTCCGAGCTGACC
CTCGTCAGAGTGAAAGTGGCCGAGGCCGGACACTACACCATGAGAGCCTTTCACGAGGACGCCGAGGTGC
AGCTGAGTTTCCAGCTGCAGATCAATGTGCCCGTGCGCGTGCTGGAACTGAGCGAGTCTCATCCTGATAG
CGGCGAGCAGACCGTGCGGTGTAGAGGTAGAGGAATGCCCCAGCCTAACATCATTTGGAGCGCCTGCCGG
GACCTGAAGAGATGCCCTAGAGAACTGCCTCCTACACTGCTGGGCAACAGCAGCGAGGAAGAGAGCCAGC
TCGAGACAAACGTGACCTACTGGGAAGAAGAACAAGAGTTCGAGGTGGTGTCTACCCTGCGGCTGCAGCA
TGTGGATAGACCTCTGTCTGTGCGGTGCACCCTGAGAAATGCCGTCGGCCAGGATACCCAAGAAGTGATC
GTCGTCCCTCACAGCCTGCCTTTCAAAGTT
